>Addgene plasmid #230250 | AiP12865 - pAAV-AiE0726m-minBG-SYFP2-WPRE3-BGHpA (Alias: CN2865) | addgene full sequence | sequence record 470540 | Addgene NGS Result
TCTGCTGAAGCCAGTTACCTTCGGAAAAAGAGTTGGTAGCTCTTGATCCGGCAAACAAACCACCGCTGGT
AGCGGTGGTTTTTTTGTTTGCAAGCAGCAGATTACGCGCAGAAAAAAAGGATCTCAAGAAGATCCTTTGA
TCTTTTCTACGGGGTCTGACGCTCAGTGGAACGAAAACTCACGTTAAGGGATTTTGGTCATGAGATTATC
AAAAAGGATCTTCACCTAGATCCTTTTAAATTAAAAATGAAGTTTTAAATCAATCTAAAGTATATATGAG
TAAACTTGGTCTGACAGTTACCAATGCTTAATCAGTGAGGCACCTATCTCAGCGATCTGTCTATTTCGTT
CATCCATAGTTGCCTGACTCCCCGTCGTGTAGATAACTACGATACGGGAGGGCTTACCATCTGGCCCCAG
TGCTGCAATGATACCGCGAGACCCACGCTCACCGGCTCCAGATTTATCAGCAATAAACCAGCCAGCCGGA
AGGGCCGAGCGCAGAAGTGGTCCTGCAACTTTATCCGCCTCCATCCAGTCTATTAATTGTTGCCGGGAAG
CTAGAGTAAGTAGTTCGCCAGTTAATAGTTTGCGCAACGTTGTTGCCATTGCTACAGGCATCGTGGTGTC
ACGCTCGTCGTTTGGTATGGCTTCATTCAGCTCCGGTTCCCAACGATCAAGGCGAGTTACATGATCCCCC
ATGTTGTGCAAAAAAGCGGTTAGCTCCTTCGGTCCTCCGATCGTTGTCAGAAGTAAGTTGGCCGCAGTGT
TATCACTCATGGTTATGGCAGCACTGCATAATTCTCTTACTGTCATGCCATCCGTAAGATGCTTTTCTGT
GACTGGTGAGTACTCAACCAAGTCATTCTGAGAATAGTGTATGCGGCGACCGAGTTGCTCTTGCCCGGCG
TCAATACGGGATAATACCGCGCCACATAGCAGAACTTTAAAAGTGCTCATCATTGGAAAACGTTCTTCGG
GGCGAAAACTCTCAAGGATCTTACCGCTGTTGAGATCCAGTTCGATGTAACCCACTCGTGCACCCAACTG
ATCTTCAGCATCTTTTACTTTCACCAGCGTTTCTGGGTGAGCAAAAACAGGAAGGCAAAATGCCGCAAAA
AAGGGAATAAGGGCGACACGGAAATGTTGAATACTCATACTCTTCCTTTTTCAATATTATTGAAGCATTT
ATCAGGGTTATTGTCTCATGAGCGGATACATATTTGAATGTATTTAGAAAAATAAACAAATAGGGGTTCC
GCGCACATTTCCCCGAAAAGTGCCACCTGACGTCTAAGAAACCATTATTATCATGACATTAACCTATAAA
AATAGGCGTATCACGAGGCCCTTTCGTCTCGCGCGTTTCGGTGATGACGGTGAAAACCTCTGACACATGC
AGCTCCCGGAGACGGTCACAGCTTGTCTGTAAGCGGATGCCGGGAGCAGACAAGCCCGTCAGGGCGCGTC
AGCGGGTGTTGGCGGGTGTCGGGGCTGGCTTAACTATGCGGCATCAGAGCAGATTGTACTGAGAGTGCAC
CATAAAATTGTAAACGTTAATATTTTGTTAAAATTCGCGTTAAATTTTTGTTAAATCAGCTCATTTTTTA
ACCAATAGACCGAAATCGGCAAAATCCCTTATAAATCAAAAGAATAGCCCGAGATAGAGT
[37 nt withheld, positions 1671-1707]
AAAGAACGTGGACTCCAACGTCAAAGG
[141 nt withheld, positions 1735-1875]
G
[46 nt withheld, positions 1877-1922]
A
[95 nt withheld, positions 1924-2018]
TATGCGGTGTGAAATACCGCACAGATGCGTAAGGAGAAAATACCGCATCAGGCGCCCCTGCAGGCAGCTG
CGCGCTCGCTCGCTCACTGAGGCCGCCCGGGCAAAGCCCGGGCGTCGGGCGACCTTTGGTCGCCCGGCCT
CAGTGAGCGAGCGAGCGCGCAGAGAGGGAGTGGCCAACTCCATCACTAGGGGTTCCTGCGGCCGCTCGGT
CCGCACGTGAGATCTCATGCCTGCTATTGTCTTCCCAATCCTCCCCCTTGCTGTCCTGCCCCACCCCACC
CCCCAGAATAGAATGACACCTACTCAGACAATGCGATGCAATTTCCTCATTTTATTAGGAAAGGACAGTG
GGAGTGGCACCTTCCAGGGTCAAGGAAGGCACGGGGGAGGGGCAAACAACAGATGGCTGGCAACTAGAAG
GCACAGTCGAAGATCTCTCGAGCCACGGAATTGTCAGTGCCCAACAGCCGAGCCCCTGTCCAGCAGCGGG
CAAGGCAGGCGGCGATGAGTTCCGCCGTGGCAAGAACTAACCAGGATTTATACAAGGAGGAGAAAATGAA
AGCCATACGGGAAGCAATAGCATGATACAAAGGCATTAAAGCAGCGTATCCACATAGCGTAAAAGGAGCA
ACATAGTTAAGAATACCAGTCAATCTTTCACAAATTTTGTAATCCAGAGGTTGATTATGATATCGAATTC
GCGGCCGCGGCGCGCCGTCGACTTACTTGTACAGCTCGTCCATGCCGAGAGTGATCCCGGCGGCGGTCAC
GAACTCCAGCAGGACCATGTGATCGCGCTTCTCGTTGGGGTCTTTGCTCAGCTTGGACTGGTAGCTCAGG
TAGTGGTTGTCGGGCAGCAGCACGGGGCCGTCGCCGATGGGGGTGTTCTGCTGGTAGTGGTCGGCGAGCT
GCACGCCGCCGTCCTCGATGTTGTGGCGGATCTTGAAGTTGGCCTTGATGCCGTTCTTCTGCTTGTCGGC
GGTGATATAGACGTTGTGGCTGTTGTAGTTGTACTCCAGCTTGTGCCCCAGGATGTTGCCGTCCTCCTTG
AAGTCGATGCCCTTCAGCTCGATGCGGTTCACCAGGGTGTCGCCCTCGAACTTCACCTCGGCGCGGGTCT
TGTAGTTGCCGTCGTCCTTGAAGAAGATGGTGCGCTCCTGGACGTAGCCTTCGGGCATGGCGGACTTGAA
GAAGTCGTGCTGCTTCATGTGGTCGGGGTAGCGGGCGAAGCACTGCACGCCGTAGCCCAGGGTGGTCACG
AGGGTGGGCCAGGGCACGGGCAGCTTGCCGGTGGTGCAGATCAGCTTCAGGGTCAGCTTGCCGTAGGTGG
CATCGCCCTCGCCCTCGCCGGACACGCTGAACTTGTGGCCGTTTACGTCGCCGTCCAGCTCGACCAGGAT
GGGCACCACCCCGGTGAACAGCTCCTCGCCCTTGCTCACCATGGTGGCGACCGGTAGCGCTAGCTTCGAA
AGATCTGGATCCCAGAAGCAAATGTAAGCAATAGATGGCTCTGCCCTGACTTTTATGCCCAGCCCGAGCT
CTGAAGAAGCTGGGTTTGGCATTACATGTGATGGAAAAGTAAGAATGGGTACATTTAAAATATCATTCTA
CTTTCTATGAGAAGAAACAAACAGGAGCCAGGAAGAACCAAAGGAAACAGCCAGTGCCAGAGTGGGAAGG
CAGAGCTGGAGACAGTTGGATGGTTATGGGTATGATTTGATATGGGAGGATTCTTGGATCTATTTCTAGT
GTTGGGCACAGGTAGGATGAGTTAGAGAAGCTTGCCCTGGTATGGGCAACAAGAAACACACAGAACGCGT
GCGGCCGCAGGAACCCCTAGTGATGGAGTTGGCCACTCCCTCTCTGCGCGCTCGCTCGCTCACTGAGGCC
GGGCGACCAAAGGTCGCCCGACGCCCGGGCGGCCTCAGTGAGCGAGCGAGCGCGCAGCTGCCTGCAGGAC
ATGTGAGCAAAAGGCCAGCAAAAGGCCAGGAACCGTAAAAAGGCCGCGTTGCTGGCGTTTTTCCATAGGC
TCCGCCCCCCTGACGAGCATCACAAAAATCGACGCTCAAGTCAGAGGTGGCGAAACCCGACAGGACTATA
AAGATACCAGGCGTTTCCCCCTGGAAGCTCCCTCGTGCGCTCTCCTGTTCCGACCCTGCCGCTTACCGGA
TACCTGTCCGCCTTTCTCCCTTCGGGAAGCGTGGCGCTTTCTCATAGCTCACGCTGTAGGTATCTCAGTT
CGGTGTAGGTCGTTCGCTCCAAGCTGGGCTGTGTGCACGAACCCCCCGTTCAGCCCGACCGCTGCGCCTT
ATCCGGTAACTATCGTCTTGAGTCCAACCCGGTAAGACACGACTTATCGCCACTGGCAGCAGCCACTGGT
AACAGGATTAGCAGAGCGAGGTATGTAGGCGGTGCTACAGAGTTCTTGAAGTGGTGGCCTAACTACGGCT
ACACTAGAAGAACAGTATTTGGTATCTGCGC
Features (pLannotate 1.2.2; 14 found; start..end, strand, type, name):
    298..1158    -  CDS            AmpR: β-lactamase; bla; confers resistance to ampicillin, carbenicillin, and related antibiotics
   1159..1263    -  promoter       AmpR promoter: bla
   1358..1393    +  CDS            rop (fragment): Rop protein, which maintains plasmids at low copy number; rop
   1495..1544    +  misc_feature   bom (fragment): basis of mobility region from pBR322
   1545..2000    -  rep_origin     f1 ori (sequence partly withheld): f1 bacteriophage origin of replication; arrow indicates direction of (+) strand synthesis
   2019..2070    +  misc_feature   bom (fragment): basis of mobility region from pBR322
   2075..2215    -  repeat_region  AAV2 ITR: inverted terminal repeat of adeno-associated virus serotype 2 inverted
   2333..2444    -  polyA_signal   bGH poly(A) signal: bovine growth hormone polyadenylation signal
   2461..2541    -  misc_feature   WPRE (fragment): woodchuck hepatitis virus posttranscriptional regulatory element
   2547..2704    -  misc_feature   WPRE (fragment): woodchuck hepatitis virus posttranscriptional regulatory element
   2744..3460    -  CDS            SYFP2: SYFP2 is a basic (constitutively fluorescent) yellow fluorescent protein published in 2006, derived from Aequorea victoria. It is reported to be a very rapidly-maturing monomer with moderate acid sensitivity.
   3882..3909    -  repeat_region  AAV2 ITR (fragment): inverted terminal repeat of adeno-associated virus serotype 2 inverted
   3938..3965    -  repeat_region  AAV2 ITR (fragment): inverted terminal repeat of adeno-associated virus serotype 2 inverted
   4038..127     -  rep_origin     ori (across the origin): high-copy-number ColE1/pMB1/pBR322/pUC origin of replication
