[The description below was written by a language model from this plasmid's Addgene catalogue record and pLannotate feature annotations shown in this document.]
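Description:
AiP12865 - pAAV-AiE0726m-minBG-SYFP2-WPRE3-BGHpA (alias CN2865) is an AAV transfer plasmid built on a pAAV2 backbone, about 4.5 kb in the sequenced record. It is used to package a recombinant AAV genome that reports the activity of a candidate brain enhancer. In bacteria it is maintained as a high-copy plasmid through a ColE1/pUC-type origin and selected with ampicillin via the β-lactamase gene and its promoter. The backbone also carries an f1 phage origin and small remnants of pBR322 rop and bom sequences. The recorded growth strain is a recombination-deficient type commonly chosen to keep the repeat-rich ITRs intact.

The payload lies between AAV2 inverted terminal repeats, which supply the cis signals for genome replication and encapsidation. One ITR is annotated in full and the other only as short fragments, which is common when ITRs are sequenced and auto-annotated. Within the cassette, the AiE0726m enhancer is placed upstream of a minimal beta-globin promoter (minBG). This promoter has little activity on its own, so expression depends on the enhancer. Neither the enhancer nor minBG is picked up by the feature table, but the unannotated stretch between the SYFP2 start and the ITR fragments is where they would sit. The cassette drives SYFP2, a rapidly maturing monomeric yellow fluorescent protein derived from Aequorea victoria. It is followed by WPRE3, a shortened woodchuck posttranscriptional element (annotated as two WPRE fragments) that boosts transcript expression while saving packaging space, and a bovine growth hormone polyadenylation signal.

The construct belongs to a collection of enhancer AAVs for genetic access to cortical cell types, with fluorescence marking the cells in which the enhancer is active. The record does not state which brain cell population AiE0726m targets.
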