Addgene plasmid #230250: AiP12865 - pAAV-AiE0726m-minBG-SYFP2-WPRE3-BGHpA (Alias: CN2865)
Purpose: AiE0726m is an enhancer sequence, designed to drive AAV-mediated transgene expression in specific populations of brain cells
Depositing lab: Allen Institute for Brain Science & Boaz Levi. Depositing organization: Allen Institute. Publication: A suite of enhancer AAVs and transgenic mouse lines for genetic access to cortical cell types. Ben-Simon Y, Hooper M, Narayan S, Daigle TL, Dwivedi D, Way SW, Oster A, Stafford DA, Mich JK, Taormina MJ, Martinez RA, Opitz-Araya X, Roth JR, Alexander JR, Allen S, Amster A, Arbuckle J, Ayala A, Baker PM, Bakken TE, Barcelli T, Barta S, Bendrick J, Bertagnolli D, Bielstein C, Bishwakarma P, Bowlus J, Boyer G, Brouner K, Casian B, Casper T, Chakka AB, Chakrabarty R, Chance RK, Chavan S, Clark M, Colbert K, Collman F, Daniel S, Departee M, DiValentin P, Donadio N, Dotson N, Egdorf T, Fliss T, Gabitto M, Garcia J, Gary A, Gasperini M, Gloe J, Goldy J, Gore BB, Graybuck L, Greisman N, Haeseleer F, Halterman C, Haradon Z, Hastings SD, Helback O, Ho W, Hockemeyer D, Huang C, Huff S, Hunker A, Johansen N, Jones D, Juneau Z, Kalmbach B, Kannan M, Khem S, Kussick E, Kutsal R, Larsen R, Lee C, Lee AY, Leibly M, Lenz GH, Li S, Liang E, Lusk N, Madigan Z, Malloy J, Malone J, McCue R, Melchor J, Mollenkopf T, Moosman S, Morin E, Newman D, Ng L, Ngo K, Omstead V, Otto S, Oyama A, Pena N, Pham T, Phillips E, Pom CA, Potekhina L, Ransford S, Ray PL, Rette D, Reynoldson C, Rimorin C, Rocha D, Ruiz A, Sanchez REA, Sawyer L, Sedeno-Cortes A, Sevigny JP, Shapovalova N, Shepard N, Shulga L, Sigler AR, Siverts L, Soliman S, Somasundaram S, Staats B, Stewart K, Szelenyi E, Tieu M, Trader C, Tran A, van Velthoven CTJ, Walker M, Wang Y, Weed N, Wirthlin M, Wood T, Wynalda B, Yao Z, Zhou T, Ariza J, Dee N, Reding M, Ronellenfitch K, Mufti S, Sunkin SM, Smith KA, Esposito L, Waters J, Thyagarajan B, Yao S, Lein ES, Zeng H, Levi BP, Ngai J, Ting JT, Tasic B. Cell. 2025 May 16:S0092-8674(25)00513-6. doi: 10.1016/j.cell.2025.05.002. PubMed 40403729.
Backbone
  Vector backbone: pAAV2
  Vector type: AAV
Growth in bacteria
  Bacterial resistance: Ampicillin, 100 μg/mL
  Growth temperature: 37°C
  Growth strain: NEB Stable
  Copy number: High Copy
Gene/Insert
  Gene/Insert name: SYFP2
  Species: Synthetic
  Promoter: minBG
  Cloning method: Gibson Cloning
Terms and licenses: Academic/Nonprofit Terms; Industry Terms: Not Available to Industry
How to cite: AiP12865 - pAAV-AiE0726m-minBG-SYFP2-WPRE3-BGHpA (Alias: CN2865) was a gift from Allen Institute for Brain Science & Boaz Levi (Addgene plasmid # 230250 ; http://n2t.net/addgene:230250 ; RRID:Addgene_230250)
